>Addgene plasmid #197205 | pAAV-CAG-emiRFP703 | addgene full sequence | sequence record 387467 | Addgene NGS Result
TATCTACGTAGCCATGCTCTAGGAAGAGTACCATTGACGTCAATAATGACGTATGTTCCCATAGTAACGC
CAATAGGGACTTTCCATTGACGTCAATGGGTGGAGTATTTACGGTAAACTGCCCACTTGGCAGTACATCA
AGTGTATCATATGCCAAGTACGCCCCCTATTGACGTCAATGACGGTAAATGGCCCGCCTGGCATTATGCC
CAGTACATGACCTTATGGGACTTTCCTACTTGGCAGTACATCTACGTATTAGTCATCGCTATTACCATGG
TCGAGGTGAGCCCCACGTTCTGCTTCACTCTCCCCATCTCCCCCCCCTCCCCACCCCCAATTTTGTATTT
ATTTATTTTTTAATTATTTTGTGCAGCGRTGGGGGCGGGGGGGGGGGGGGGGGGCGCGCGGGGCGGGGCG
GGGGGGGGCGGGGGGCGGGGCGGGGCGAGGCGGAGAGGTGCGGCGGCAGCCAATCAGAGCGGCGCGCTCC
GAAAGTTTCCTTTTATGGCGAGGCGGCGGCGGCGGCGGCCCTATAAAAAGCGAAGCGCGCGGCGGGCGGG
AGTCGCTGCGCGCTGCCTTCGCCCCGTGCCCCGCTCCGCCGCCGCCTCGCGCCGCCCGCCCCGGCTCTGA
CTGACCGCGTTACTCCCACAGGTGAGCGGGCGGGACGGCCCTTCTCCTCCGGGCTGTAATTAGCGCTTGG
TTTAATGACGGCTTGTTTCTTTTCTGTGGCTGCGTGAAAGCCTTGAGGGGCTCCGGGAGGGCCCTTTGTG
CGGGGGGAGCGGCTCGGGGCTGTCCGCGGGGGGACGGCTGCCTTCGGGGGGGACGGGGCAGGGCGGGGTT
CGGCTTCTGGCGTGTGACCGGCGGCTCTAGAGCCTCTGCTAACCATGTTCATGCCTTCTTCTTTTTCCTA
CAGCTCCTGGGCAACGTGCTGGTTATTGTGCTGTCTCATCATTTTGGCAAAGAATTGGATCCGGTACCGC
CACCATGGCCGAGGGCAGCGTGGCCAGACAGCCCGACCTGCTGACCTGCGAACATGAAGAGATCCACCTC
GCCGGCTCGATCCAGCCGCATGGCGCGCTTCTGGTCGTCAGCGAACATGATCATCGCGTCATCCAGGCCA
GCGCCAACGCCGCGGAATTTCTGAATCTCGGAAGCGTACTCGGCGTTCCGCTCGCCGAGATCGACGGCGA
TCTGTTGATCAAGATCCTACCGCATCTCGATCCCACCGCCGAAGGCATGCCGGTCGCGGTGCGCTGCCGG
ATCGGCAATCCCTCTACGGAGTACTGCGGTCTGATGCATCGGCCTCCGGAAGGCGGGCTGATCATCGAAC
TCGAACGTGCCGGCCCGTCGATCGATCTGTCAGGCACGCTGGCGCCGGCGCTGGAGCGGATCCGCACGGC
GGGTTCACTGCGCGCGCTGTGCGATGACACCGTGCTGCTGTTTCAGCAGTGCACCGGCTACGACCGGGTG
ATGGTGTATCGTTTCGATGAGCAAGGCCACGGCCTGGTATTCTCCGAGTGCCATGTGCCTGGGCTCGAAT
CCTATTTCGGCAACCGCTATCCGTCGTCGCTGGTCCCGCAGATGGCGCGGCAGCTGTACGTGCGGCAGCG
CGTCCGCGTGCTGGTCGACGTCACCTATCAGCCGGTGCCGCTGGAGCCGCGGCTGTCGCCGCTGACCGGG
CGCGATCTCGACATGTCGGGCTGCTTCCTGCGCTCGATGTCGCCGATCCATCTGCAGTTCCTGAAGGACA
TGGGCGTGCGCGCCACCCTGGCGGTGTCGCTGGTGGTCGGCGGCAAGCTGTGGGGCCTGGTTGTCTGTCA
CCATTATCTGCCGCGCTTCATCCGTTTCGAGCTGCGGGCGATCTGCAAACGGCTCGCCGAAAGGATCGCG
ACGCGGATCACCGCGCTTGAGAGCTAAGAATTCGATATCAAGCTTATCGATAATCAACCTCTGGATTACA
AAATTTGTGAAAGATTGACTGGTATTCTTAACTATGTTGCTCCTTTTACGCTATGTGGATACGCTGCTTT
AATGCCTTTGTATCATGCTATTGCTTCCCGTATGGCTTTCATTTTCTCCTCCTTGTATAAATCCTGGTTG
CTGTCTCTTTATGAGGAGTTGTGGCCCGTTGTCAGGCAACGTGGCGTGGTGTGCACTGTGTTTGCTGACG
CAACCCCCACTGGTTGGGGCATTGCCACCACCTGTCAGCTCCTTTCCGGGACTTTCGCTTTCCCCCTCCC
TATTGCCACGGCGGAACTCATCGCCGCCTGCCTTGCCCGCTGCTGGACAGGGGCTCGGCTGTTGGGCACT
GACAATTCCGTGGTGTTGTCGGGGAAATCATCGTCCTTTCCTTGGCTGCTCGCCTGTGTTGCCACCTGGA
TTCTGCGCGGGACGTCCTTCTGCTACGTCCCTTCGGCCCTCAATCCAGCGGACCTTCCTTCCCGCGGCCT
GCTGCCGGCTCTGCGGCCTCTTCCGCGTCTTCGCCTTCGCCCTCAGACGAGTCGGATCTCCCTTTGGGCC
GCCTCCCCGCATCGATACCGTCGACCCGGGCGGCCGCTTCGAGCAGACATGATAAGATACATTGATGAGT
TTGGACAAACCACAACTAGAATGCAGTGAAAAAAATGCTTTATTTGTGAAATTTGTGATGCTATTGCTTT
ATTTGTAACCATTATAAGCTGCAATAAACAAGTTAACAACAACAATTGCATTCATTTTATGTTTCAGGTT
CAGGGGGAGATGTGGGAGGTTTTTTAAAGCAAGTAAAACCTCTACAAATGTGGTAAAATCGATAAGGATC
TTCCTAGAGCATGGCTACGTAGATAAGTAGCATGGCGGGTTAATCATTAACTACAAGGAACCCCTAGTGA
TGGAGTTGGCCACTCCCTCTCTGCGCGCTCGCTCGCTCACTGAGGCCGGGCGACCAAAGGTCGCCCGACG
CCCGGGCTTTGCCCGGGCGGCCTCAGTGAGCGAGCGAGCGCGCAGCTGCATTAATGAATCGGCCAACGCG
CGGGGAGAGGCGGTTTGCGTATTGGGCGCTCTTCCGCTTCCTCGCTCACTGACTCGCTGCGCTCGGTCGT
TCGGCTGCGGCGAGCGGTATCAGCTCACTCAAAGGCGGTAATACGGTTATCCACAGAATCAGGGGATAAC
GCAGGAAAGAACATGTGAGCAAAAGGCCAGCAAAAGGCCAGGAACCGTAAAAAGGCCGCGTTGCTGGCGT
TTTTCCATAGGCTCCGCCCCCCTGACGAGCATCACAAAAATCGACGCTCAAGTCAGAGGTGGCGAAACCC
GACAGGACTATAAAGATACCAGGCGTTTCCCCCTGGAAGCTCCCTCGTGCGCTCTCCTGTTCCGACCCTG
CCGCTTACCGGATACCTGTCCGCCTTTCTCCCTTCGGGAAGCGTGGCGCTTTCTCATAGCTCACGCTGTA
GGTATCTCAGTTCGGTGTAGGTCGTTCGCTCCAAGCTGGGCTGTGTGCACGAACCCCCCGTTCAGCCCGA
CCGCTGCGCCTTATCCGGTAACTATCGTCTTGAGTCCAACCCGGTAAGACACGACTTATCGCCACTGGCA
GCAGCCACTGGTAACAGGATTAGCAGAGCGAGGTATGTAGGCGGTGCTACAGAGTTCTTGAAGTGGTGGC
CTAACTACGGCTACACTAGAAGAACAGTATTTGGTATCTGCGCTCTGCTGAAGCCAGTTACCTTCGGAAA
AAGAGTTGGTAGCTCTTGATCCGGCAAACAAACCACCGCTGGTAGCGGTGGTTTTTTTGTTTGCAAGCAG
CAGATTACGCGCAGAAAAAAAGGATCTCAAGAAGATCCTTTGATCTTTTCTACGGGGTCTGACGCTCAGT
GGAACGAAAACTCACGTTAAGGGATTTTGGTCATGAGATTATCAAAAAGGATCTTCACCTAGATCCTTTT
AAATTAAAAATGAAGTTTTAAATCAATCTAAAGTATATATGAGTAAACTTGGTCTGACAGTTACCAATGC
TTAATCAGTGAGGCACCTATCTCAGCGATCTGTCTATTTCGTTCATCCATAGTTGCCTGACTCCCCGTCG
TGTAGATAACTACGATACGGGAGGGCTTACCATCTGGCCCCAGTGCTGCAATGATACCGCGAGACCCACG
CTCACCGGCTCCAGATTTATCAGCAATAAACCAGCCAGCCGGAAGGGCCGAGCGCAGAAGTGGTCCTGCA
ACTTTATCCGCCTCCATCCAGTCTATTAATTGTTGCCGGGAAGCTAGAGTAAGTAGTTCGCCAGTTAATA
GTTTGCGCAACGTTGTTGCCATTGCTACAGGCATCGTGGTGTCACGCTCGTCGTTTGGTATGGCTTCATT
CAGCTCCGGTTCCCAACGATCAAGGCGAGTTACATGATCCCCCATGTTGTGCAAAAAAGCGGTTAGCTCC
TTCGGTCCTCCGATCGTTGTCAGAAGTAAGTTGGCCGCAGTGTTATCACTCATGGTTATGGCAGCACTGC
ATAATTCTCTTACTGTCATGCCATCCGTAAGATGCTTTTCTGTGACTGGTGAGTACTCAACCAAGTCATT
CTGAGAATAGTGTATGCGGCGACCGAGTTGCTCTTGCCCGGCGTCAATACGGGATAATACCGCGCCACAT
AGCAGAACTTTAAAAGTGCTCATCATTGGAAAACGTTCTTCGGGGCGAAAACTCTCAAGGATCTTACCGC
TGTTGAGATCCAGTTCGATGTAACCCACTCGTGCACCCAACTGATCTTCAGCATCTTTTACTTTCACCAG
CGTTTCTGGGTGAGCAAAAACAGGAAGGCAAAATGCCGCAAAAAAGGGAATAAGGGCGACACGGAAATGT
TGAATACTCATACTCTTCCTTTTTCAATATTATTGAAGCATTTATCAGGGTTATTGTCTCATGAGCGGAT
ACATATTTGAATGTATTTAGAAAAATAAACAAATAGGGGTTCCGCGCACATTTCCCCGAAAAGTGCCACC
TAAATTGTAAGCGTTAATATTTTGTTAAAATTCGCGTTAAATTTTTGTTAAATCAGCTCATTTTTTAACC
AATAGGCCGAAATCGGCAAAATCCCTTATAAATCAAAAGAATAGACCGAGATAGGGT
[37 nt withheld, positions 5098-5134]
AAAGAACGTGGACTCCAACGTCAAAGG
[49 nt withheld, positions 5162-5210]
T
[91 nt withheld, positions 5212-5302]
G
[124 nt withheld, positions 5304-5427]
CCCATTCGCCATTCAGGCTGCGCAACTGTTGGGAAGGGCGATCGGTGCGGGCCTCTTCGCTATTACGCCA
GCTGCGCGCTCGCTCGCTCACTGAGGCCGCCCGGGCAAAGCCCGGGCGTCGGGCGACCTTTGGTCGCCCG
GCCTCAGTGAGCGAGCGAGCGCGCAGAGAGGGAGTGGCCAACTCCATCACTAGGGGTTCCTTGTAGTTAA
TGATTAACCCGCCATGCTACT
Features (pLannotate 1.2.2; 18 found; start..end, strand, type, name):
     31..279     +  enhancer       CMV enhancer (fragment): human cytomegalovirus immediate early enhancer
    281..558     +  promoter       chicken β-actin promoter: No description available
    559..694     +  intron         hybrid intron (fragment): hybrid between chicken β-actin (CBA) and minute virus of mice (MMV) introns (Gray et al., 2011)
    783..913     +  intron         chimeric intron (fragment): chimera between introns from chicken β-actin and rabbit β-globin
    911..973     +  CDS            HBB (fragment): HBB_LEPEU - Experimental evidence at protein level: Swiss-Prot protein existence level 1. Involved in oxygen transport from the lung to the various peripheral tissues. From Lepus europaeus (European hare).
    985..1914    +  CDS            emiRFP703: emiRFP703 is a basic (constitutively fluorescent) near ir fluorescent protein published in 2020, derived from Rhodopseudomonas palustris. It has low acid sensitivity. It requires the cofactor biliverdin for fluorescence.
   1918..1942    +  misc_feature   MCS (fragment): pBluescript multiple cloning site
   1942..2530    +  misc_feature   WPRE: woodchuck hepatitis virus posttranscriptional regulatory element
   2573..2694    -  polyA_signal   SV40 poly(A) signal: SV40 polyadenylation signal
   2717..2785    -  CDS            large T antigen (fragment): large T antigen from SV40 (simian virus 40)
   2856..2989    +  repeat_region  AAV2 ITR: inverted terminal repeat of adeno-associated virus serotype 2 inverted
   2983..3039    -  CDS            lacI (fragment): lac repressor; lacI; The lac repressor binds to the lac operator to inhibit transcription in E. coli. This inhibition can be relieved by adding lactose or isopropyl-β-D-thiogalactopyranoside (IPTG).
   3222..3810    -  rep_origin     ori: high-copy-number ColE1/pMB1/pBR322/pUC origin of replication
   3981..4841    -  CDS            AmpR: β-lactamase; bla; confers resistance to ampicillin, carbenicillin, and related antibiotics
   4842..4946    -  promoter       AmpR promoter: bla
   4999..5427    -  rep_origin     f1 ori (sequence partly withheld): f1 bacteriophage origin of replication; arrow indicates direction of (+) strand synthesis
   5432..5501    -  CDS            lacZα (fragment): LacZα fragment of β-galactosidase; lacZ fragment
   5496..5628    -  repeat_region  AAV2 ITR (fragment): inverted terminal repeat of adeno-associated virus serotype 2 inverted
