[The description below was written by a language model from this plasmid's Addgene catalogue record and pLannotate feature annotations shown in this document.]
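Description:
pAAV-CAG-emiRFP703 is an adeno-associated virus transfer plasmid built on the pAAV-CAG-WPRE backbone for constitutive expression of the near-infrared fluorescent protein emiRFP703 in mammalian cells. In bacteria it is maintained as a high-copy plasmid through a ColE1/pUC-type origin and selected with ampicillin via the β-lactamase gene and its native promoter. An f1 phage origin is also present in the backbone, along with short lacZα and lacI remnants that are cloning vestiges rather than functional genes.

The expression cassette lies between two AAV2 inverted terminal repeats, which are the cis elements needed for replication and packaging of the intervening DNA into AAV particles when rep, cap and helper functions are supplied in trans. Transcription is driven by the composite CAG promoter, annotated here as a CMV immediate-early enhancer fragment, the chicken β-actin promoter and chimeric β-actin/β-globin intron sequence. The small HBB hit just upstream of the coding region is most likely part of this globin-derived segment. The emiRFP703 open reading frame follows. The feature annotation describes it as a bacterial phytochrome-derived protein from Rhodopseudomonas palustris that needs biliverdin as its chromophore, although the catalogue entry lists the insert species as mouse. Downstream, a WPRE enhances transcript stability and expression, and an SV40 polyadenylation signal terminates the message. No tags, recombinase sites or additional reporters are annotated.

The plasmid can be used for direct transfection or for producing recombinant AAV to label cells with a near-infrared marker. It was deposited in connection with a quantitative comparison of near-infrared fluorescent proteins.
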