Addgene plasmid #197205: pAAV-CAG-emiRFP703
Purpose: Expresses the protein of emiRFP703 in mammalian cells
Depositing lab: Kiryl Piatkevich. Depositing organization: Westlake University. Publication: Quantitative assessment of near-infrared fluorescent proteins. Zhang H, Papadaki S, Sun X, Wang X, Drobizhev M, Yao L, Rehbock M, Koster RW, Wu L, Namikawa K, Piatkevich KD. Nat Methods. 2023 Sep 4. doi: 10.1038/s41592-023-01975-z. PubMed 37666982.
Backbone
  Vector backbone: pAAV-CAG-WPRE
  Vector type: AAV
Growth in bacteria
  Bacterial resistance: Ampicillin, 100 μg/mL
  Growth temperature: 37°C
  Growth strain: NEB Stable
  Copy number: High Copy
Gene/Insert
  Gene/Insert name: emiRFP703
  Species: M. musculus (mouse)
  Cloning method: Gibson Cloning
Terms and licenses: Academic/Nonprofit Terms; Industry Terms: Not Available to Industry
Depositor comments: Please visit https://www.researchsquare.com/article/rs-797586/v1 for preprint.
How to cite: pAAV-CAG-emiRFP703 was a gift from Kiryl Piatkevich (Addgene plasmid # 197205 ; http://n2t.net/addgene:197205 ; RRID:Addgene_197205)
